>Addgene plasmid #159319 | pcDNA3-mLIG3-BRCT-K987R | addgene full sequence | sequence record 311870 | Addgene NGS Result
CCGCATAGTTAAGCCAGTATCTGCTCCCTGCTTGTGTGTTGGAGGTCGCTGAGTAGTGCGCGAGCAAAAT
TTAAGCTACAACAAGGCAAGGCTTGACCGACAATTGCATGAAGAATCTGCTTAGGGTTAGGCGTTTTGCG
CTGCTTCGCGATGTACGGGCCAGATATACGCGTTGACATTGATTATTGACTAGTTATTAATAGTAATCAA
TTACGGGGTCATTAGTTCATAGCCCATATATGGAGTTCCGCGTTACATAACTTACGGTAAATGGCCCGCC
TGGCTGACCGCCCAACGACCCCCGCCCATTGACGTCAATAATGACGTATGTTCCCATAGTAACGCCAATA
GGGACTTTCCATTGACGTCAATGGGTGGAGTATTTACGGTAAACTGCCCACTTGGCAGTACATCAAGTGT
ATCATATGCCAAGTACGCCCCCTATTGACGTCAATGACGGTAAATGGCCCGCCTGGCATTATGCCCAGTA
CATGACCTTATGGGACTTTCCTACTTGGCAGTACATCTACGTATTAGTCATCGCTATTACCATGGTGATG
CGGTTTTGGCAGTACATCAATGGGCGTGGATAGCGGTTTGACTCACGGGGATTTCCAAGTCTCCACCCCA
TTGACGTCAATGGGAGTTTGTTTTGGCACCAAAATCAACGGGACTTTCCAAAATGTCGTAACAACTCCGC
CCCATTGACGCAAATGGGCGGTAGGCGTGTACGGTGGGAGGTCTATATAAGCAGAGCTCTCTGGCTAACT
AGAGAACCCACTGCTTACTGGCTTATCGAAATTAATACGACTCACTATAGGGAGACCCAAGCTGGCTAGC
ATGGATTACAAGGACGATGACGATAAGGGTGATTACAAGGACGATGACGATAAGGGTGATTACAAGGACG
ATGACGATAAGCTTGGTACCGTACTGTTGGATGTCTTCACTGGGGTGCGGCTCTACTTGCCACCTTCTAC
ACCAGACTTCAAACGTCTCAAACGCTACTTTGTGGCATTCGACGGGGACCTGGTACAGGAATTTGACATG
GGCTCAGCCACACATGTGCTAGGTAACAGGGAAAGGAACACTGATGCCCAGTTGGTCTCCTCAGAGTGGA
TTTGGGCATGTATCCGGAAACGGAGGAATAATGGGCCCGTTTAAACCCGCTGATCAGCCTCGACTGTGCC
TTCTAGTTGCCAGCCATCTGTTGTTTGCCCCTCCCCCGTGCCTTCCTTGACCCTGGAAGGTGCCACTCCC
ACTGTCCTTTCCTAATAAAATGAGGAAATTGCATCGCATTGTCTGAGTAGGTGTCATTCTATTCTGGGGG
GTGGGGTGGGGCAGGACAGCAAGGGGGAGGATTGGGAAGACAATAGCAGGCATGCTGGGGATGCGGTGGG
CTCTATGGCTTCTGAGGCGGAAAGAACCAGCTGGGGCTCTAGGGGGTATCCCC
[124 nt withheld, positions 1454-1577]
C
[91 nt withheld, positions 1579-1669]
A
[49 nt withheld, positions 1671-1719]
CCTTTGACGTTGGAGTCCACGTTCTTT
[37 nt withheld, positions 1747-1783]
ACCCTATCTCGGTCTATTCTTTTGATTTATAAGGGATTTTGCCGATTTCGGCCTATTGGTTAAAAAATGA
GCTGATTTAACAAAAATTTAACGCGAATTAATTCTGTGGAATGTGTGTCAGTTAGGGTGTGGAAAGTCCC
CAGGCTCCCCAGCAGGCAGAAGTATGCAAAGCATGCATCTCAATTAGTCAGCAACCAGGTGTGGAAAGTC
CCCAGGCTCCCCAGCAGGCAGAAGTATGCAAAGCATGCATCTCAATTAGTCAGCAACCATAGTCCCGCCC
CTAACTCCGCCCATCCCGCCCCTAACTCCGCCCAGTTCCGCCCATTCTCCGCCCCATGGCTGACTAATTT
TTTTTATTTATGCAGAGGCCGAGGCCGCCTCTGCCTCTGAGCTATTCCAGAAGTAGTGAGGAGGCTTTTT
TGGAGGCCTAGGCTTTTGCAAAAAGCTCCCGGGAGCTTGTATATCCATTTTCGGATCTGATCAAGAGACA
GGATGAGGATCGTTTCGCATGATTGAACAAGATGGATTGCACGCAGGTTCTCCGGCCGCTTGGGTGGAGA
GGCTATTCGGCTATGACTGGGCACAACAGACAATCGGCTGCTCTGATGCCGCCGTGTTCCGGCTGTCAGC
GCAGGGGCGCCCGGTTCTTTTTGTCAAGACCGACCTGTCCGGTGCCCTGAATGAACTGCAGGACGAGGCA
GCGCGGCTATCGTGGCTGGCCACGACGGGCGTTCCTTGCGCAGCTGTGCTCGACGTTGTCACTGAAGCGG
GAAGGGACTGGCTGCTATTGGGCGAAGTGCCGGGGCAGGATCTCCTGTCATCTCACCTTGCTCCTGCCGA
GAAAGTATCCATCATGGCTGATGCAATGCGGCGGCTGCATACGCTTGATCCGGCTACCTGCCCATTCGAC
CACCAAGCGAAACATCGCATCGAGCGAGCACGTACTCGGATGGAAGCCGGTCTTGTCGATCAGGATGATC
TGGACGAAGAGCATCAGGGGCTCGCGCCAGCCGAACTGTTCGCCAGGCTCAAGGCGCGCATGCCCGACGG
CGAGGATCTCGTCGTGACCCATGGCGATGCCTGCTTGCCGAATATCATGGTGGAAAATGGCCGCTTTTCT
GGATTCATCGACTGTGGCCGGCTGGGTGTGGCGGACCGCTATCAGGACATAGCGTTGGCTACCCGTGATA
TTGCTGAAGAGCTTGGCGGCGAATGGGCTGACCGCTTCCTCGTGCTTTACGGTATCGCCGCTCCCGATTC
GCAGCGCATCGCCTTCTATCGCCTTCTTGACGAGTTCTTCTGAGCGGGACTCTGGGGTTCGAAATGACCG
ACCAAGCGACGCCCAACCTGCCATCACGAGATTTCGATTCCACCGCCGCCTTCTATGAAAGGTTGGGCTT
CGGAATCGTTTTCCGGGACGCCGGCTGGATGATCCTCCAGCGCGGGGATCTCATGCTGGAGTTCTTCGCC
CACCCCAACTTGTTTATTGCAGCTTATAATGGTTACAAATAAAGCAATAGCATCACAAATTTCACAAATA
AAGCATTTTTTTCACTGCATTCTAGTTGTGGTTTGTCCAAACTCATCAATGTATCTTATCATGTCTGTAT
ACCGTCGACCTCTAGCTAGAGCTTGGCGTAATCATGGTCATAGCTGTTTCCTGTGTGAAATTGTTATCCG
CTCACAATTCCACACAACATACGAGCCGGAAGCATAAAGTGTAAAGCCTGGGGTGCCTAATGAGTGAGCT
AACTCACATTAATTGCGTTGCGCTCACTGCCCGCTTTCCAGTCGGGAAACCTGTCGTGCCAGCTGCATTA
ATGAATCGGCCAACGCGCGGGGAGAGGCGGTTTGCGTATTGGGCGCTCTTCCGCTTCCTCGCTCACTGAC
TCGCTGCGCTCGGTCGTTCGGCTGCGGCGAGCGGTATCAGCTCACTCAAAGGCGGTAATACGGTTATCCA
CAGAATCAGGGGATAACGCAGGAAAGAACATGTGAGCAAAAGGCCAGCAAAAGGCCAGGAACCGTAAAAA
GGCCGCGTTGCTGGCGTTTTTCCATAGGCTCCGCCCCCCTGACGAGCATCACAAAAATCGACGCTCAAGT
CAGAGGTGGCGAAACCCGACAGGACTATAAAGATACCAGGCGTTTCCCCCTGGAAGCTCCCTCGTGCGCT
CTCCTGTTCCGACCCTGCCGCTTACCGGATACCTGTCCGCCTTTCTCCCTTCGGGAAGCGTGGCGCTTTC
TCATAGCTCACGCTGTAGGTATCTCAGTTCGGTGTAGGTCGTTCGCTCCAAGCTGGGCTGTGTGCACGAA
CCCCCCGTTCAGCCCGACCGCTGCGCCTTATCCGGTAACTATCGTCTTGAGTCCAACCCGGTAAGACACG
ACTTATCGCCACTGGCAGCAGCCACTGGTAACAGGATTAGCAGAGCGAGGTATGTAGGCGGTGCTACAGA
GTTCTTGAAGTGGTGGCCTAACTACGGCTACACTAGAAGAACAGTATTTGGTATCTGCGCTCTGCTGAAG
CCAGTTACCTTCGGAAAAAGAGTTGGTAGCTCTTGATCCGGCAAACAAACCACCGCTGGTAGCGGTGGTT
TTTTTGTTTGCAAGCAGCAGATTACGCGCAGAAAAAAAGGATCTCAAGAAGATCCTTTGATCTTTTCTAC
GGGGTCTGACGCTCAGTGGAACGAAAACTCACGTTAAGGGATTTTGGTCATGAGATTATCAAAAAGGATC
TTCACCTAGATCCTTTTAAATTAAAAATGAAGTTTTAAATCAATCTAAAGTATATATGAGTAAACTTGGT
CTGACAGTTACCAATGCTTAATCAGTGAGGCACCTATCTCAGCGATCTGTCTATTTCGTTCATCCATAGT
TGCCTGACTCCCCGTCGTGTAGATAACTACGATACGGGAGGGCTTACCATCTGGCCCCAGTGCTGCAATG
ATACCGCGAGACCCACGCTCACCGGCTCCAGATTTATCAGCAATAAACCAGCCAGCCGGAAGGGCCGAGC
GCAGAAGTGGTCCTGCAACTTTATCCGCCTCCATCCAGTCTATTAATTGTTGCCGGGAAGCTAGAGTAAG
TAGTTCGCCAGTTAATAGTTTGCGCAACGTTGTTGCCATTGCTACAGGCATCGTGGTGTCACGCTCGTCG
TTTGGTATGGCTTCATTCAGCTCCGGTTCCCAACGATCAAGGCGAGTTACATGATCCCCCATGTTGTGCA
AAAAAGCGGTTAGCTCCTTCGGTCCTCCGATCGTTGTCAGAAGTAAGTTGGCCGCAGTGTTATCACTCAT
GGTTATGGCAGCACTGCATAATTCTCTTACTGTCATGCCATCCGTAAGATGCTTTTCTGTGACTGGTGAG
TACTCAACCAAGTCATTCTGAGAATAGTGTATGCGGCGACCGAGTTGCTCTTGCCCGGCGTCAATACGGG
ATAATACCGCGCCACATAGCAGAACTTTAAAAGTGCTCATCATTGGAAAACGTTCTTCGGGGCGAAAACT
CTCAAGGATCTTACCGCTGTTGAGATCCAGTTCGATGTAACCCACTCGTGCACCCAACTGATCTTCAGCA
TCTTTTACTTTCACCAGCGTTTCTGGGTGAGCAAAAACAGGAAGGCAAAATGCCGCAAAAAAGGGAATAA
GGGCGACACGGAAATGTTGAATACTCATACTCTTCCTTTTTCAATATTATTGAAGCATTTATCAGGGTTA
TTGTCTCATGAGCGGATACATATTTGAATGTATTTAGAAAAATAAACAAATAGGGGTTCCGCGCACATTT
CCCCGAAAAGTGCCACCTGACGTCGACGGATCGGGAGATCTCCCGATCCCCTATGGTGCACTCTCAGTAC
AATCTGCTCTGATG
Features (pLannotate 1.2.2; 20 found; start..end, strand, type, name):
    175..554     +  enhancer       CMV enhancer: human cytomegalovirus immediate early enhancer
    555..758     +  promoter       CMV promoter: human cytomegalovirus (CMV) immediate early promoter
    754..787     +  LTR            5' LTR (truncated) (fragment): truncated 5' long terminal repeat (LTR) from HIV-1
    803..821     +  promoter       T7 promoter: promoter for bacteriophage T7 RNA polymerase
    922..1146    +  CDS            Lig3 (fragment): DNLI3_MOUSE - Experimental evidence at protein level: Swiss-Prot protein existence level 1. The alpha isoform interacts with DNA-repair protein XRCC1 and can correct defective DNA strand-break repair and sister chromatid exchange following treatment with ionizing radiation and alkylating agents. The beta isoform does not interact with XRCC1 and may be specifically involved in the completion of homologous recombination events that occur during meiotic prophase. From Mus musculus (Mouse).
   1184..1408    +  polyA_signal   bGH poly(A) signal: bovine growth hormone polyadenylation signal
   1412..1433    +  promoter       SV40 promoter (fragment): SV40 enhancer and early promoter
   1454..1882    +  rep_origin     f1 ori (sequence partly withheld): f1 bacteriophage origin of replication; arrow indicates direction of (+) strand synthesis
   1896..2225    +  promoter       SV40 promoter: SV40 enhancer and early promoter
   2292..3083    +  CDS            neo: KKA2_KLEPN - Also known as kan, nptII. Experimental evidence at protein level: Swiss-Prot protein existence level 1. Resistance to kanamycin, neomycin, paromomycin, ribostamycin, butirosin and gentamicin B. From Klebsiella pneumoniae.
   3107..3265    +  CDS            ble (fragment): BLE_KLEPN - Experimental evidence at protein level: Swiss-Prot protein existence level 1. Binding protein with a strong affinity to the bleomycin family of antibiotics. Binds to CL990; an antimitotic-antibiotic compound. From Klebsiella pneumoniae.
   3260..3381    +  polyA_signal   SV40 poly(A) signal: SV40 polyadenylation signal
   3454..3470    -  protein_bind   lac operator: The lac repressor binds to the lac operator to inhibit transcription in E. coli. This inhibition can be relieved by adding lactose or isopropyl-β-D-thiogalactopyranoside (IPTG). lac repressor encoded by lacI
   3478..3508    -  promoter       lac promoter: promoter for the E. coli lac operon
   3523..3544    -  protein_bind   CAP binding site: CAP binding activates transcription in the presence of cAMP. E. coli catabolite activator protein
   3557..3649    -  CDS            lacI (fragment): lac repressor; lacI; The lac repressor binds to the lac operator to inhibit transcription in E. coli. This inhibition can be relieved by adding lactose or isopropyl-β-D-thiogalactopyranoside (IPTG).
   3832..4420    -  rep_origin     ori: high-copy-number ColE1/pMB1/pBR322/pUC origin of replication
   4591..5451    -  CDS            AmpR: β-lactamase; bla; confers resistance to ampicillin, carbenicillin, and related antibiotics
   5452..5556    -  promoter       AmpR promoter: bla
   5615..20      -  misc_feature   bom (fragment) (across the origin): basis of mobility region from pBR322
