[The description below was written by a language model from this plasmid's Addgene catalogue record and pLannotate feature annotations shown in this document.]
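Description:
pcDNA3-mLIG3-BRCT-K987R is a mammalian expression plasmid built on the pcDNA3 backbone, about 5.6 kb in the sequenced record. It is designed to express the BRCT domain of mouse DNA ligase 3 (Lig3) carrying a lysine-to-arginine substitution at residue 987. It is maintained in E. coli as a high-copy plasmid through a ColE1/pUC-type origin and selected with ampicillin via the β-lactamase gene and its own promoter. An f1 origin is also present, along with remnants of lac regulatory sequence and a bom fragment that are carried over from the backbone.

The insert appears in the annotation as a short Lig3 fragment of roughly 225 bp, consistent with an isolated domain rather than the full-length ligase. It sits downstream of the human CMV immediate-early enhancer and promoter and upstream of the bovine growth hormone polyadenylation signal, giving strong constitutive transcription in transfected mammalian cells. A T7 promoter between the CMV promoter and the insert allows in vitro transcription or serves as a sequencing primer site. No epitope tag or reporter is annotated. There is about 100 bp of unannotated sequence ahead of the Lig3 match, and the record does not say what it contains. The cloning sites used are also not recorded. A separate SV40 early promoter drives the neomycin phosphotransferase gene, terminated by an SV40 polyadenylation signal, which permits G418 selection of stable transfectants.

The annotation notes that the Lig3 alpha isoform interacts with the repair protein XRCC1. A K-to-R change is a common way to remove a modifiable lysine while keeping the positive charge, but the record gives the purpose only as mammalian expression of the mutant domain.
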