Addgene plasmid #159319: pcDNA3-mLIG3-BRCT-K987R
Purpose: Mammalian cell expression of mouse BRCT-K987R
Depositing lab: Jianjun Zhao. Depositing organization: Cleveland Clinic Foundation.
Backbone
  Vector backbone: pcDNA3
  Vector type: Mammalian Expression
Growth in bacteria
  Bacterial resistance: Ampicillin, 100 μg/mL
  Growth temperature: 37°C
  Growth strain: DH5alpha
  Copy number: High Copy
Gene/Insert
  Gene/Insert name: BRCT-K987R
  Species: M. musculus (mouse)
  Mutation: K987R
  Cloning method: Restriction Enzyme; 5′ cloning site Unknown (unknown if destroyed)
Terms and licenses: Academic/Nonprofit Terms; Industry Terms: Not Available to Industry
How to cite: pcDNA3-mLIG3-BRCT-K987R was a gift from Jianjun Zhao (Addgene plasmid # 159319 ; http://n2t.net/addgene:159319 ; RRID:Addgene_159319)
